>Addgene plasmid #78082 | PCK2 gRNA (BRDN0001487084) | addgene full sequence | sequence record 188950 | Addgene Assembled Sequence
CCCGGGTGCAAAGATGGATAAAGTTTTAAACAGAGAGGAATCTTTGCAGCTAATGGACCTTCTAGGTCTT
GAAAGGAGTGGGAATTGGCTCCGGTGCCCGTCAGTGGGCAGAGCGCACATCGCCCACAGTCCCCGAGAAG
TTGGGGGGAGGGGTCGGCAATTGATCCGGTGCCTAGAGAAGGTGGCGCGGGGTAAACTGGGAAAGTGATG
TCGTGTACTGGCTCCGCCTTTTTCCCGAGGGTGGGGGAGAACCGTATATAAGTGCAGTAGTCGCCGTGAA
CGTTCTTTTTCGCAACGGGTTTGCCGCCAGAACACAGGTAAGTGCCGTGTGTGGTTCCCGCGGGCCTGGC
CTCTTTACGGGTTATGGCCCTTGCGTGCCTTGAATTACTTCCACCTGGCTGCAGTACGTGATTCTTGATC
CCGAGCTTCGGGTTGGAAGTGGGTGGGAGAGTTCGAGGCCTTGCGCTTAAGGAGCCCCTTCGCCTCGTGC
TTGAGTTGAGGCCTGGCCTGGGCGCTGGGGCCGCCGCGTGCGAATCTGGTGGCACCTTCGCGCCTGTCTC
GCTGCTTTCGATAAGTCTCTAGCCATTTAAAATTTTTGATGACCTGCTGCGACGCTTTTTTTCTGGCAAG
ATAGTCTTGTAAATGCGGGCCAAGATCTGCACACTGGTATTTCGGTTTTTGGGGCCGCGGGCGGCGACGG
GGCCCGTGCGTCCCAGCGCACATGTTCGGCGAGGCGGGGCCTGCGAGCGCGGCCACCGAGAATCGGACGG
GGGTAGTCTCAAGCTGGCCGGCCTGCTCTGGTGCCTGGCCTCGCGCCGCCGTGTATCGCCCCGCCCTGGG
CGGCAAGGCTGGCCCGGTCGGCACCAGTTGCGTGAGCGGAAAGATGGCCGCTTCCCGGCCCTGCTGCAGG
GAGCTCAAAATGGAGGACGCGGCGCTCGGGAGAGCGGGCGGGTGAGTCACCCACACAAAGGAAAAGGGCC
TTTCCGTCCTCAGCCGTCGCTTCATGTGACTCCACGGAGTACCGGGCGCCGTCCAGGCACCTCGATTAGT
TCTCGAGCTTTTGGAGTACGTCGTCTTTAGGTTGGGGGGAGGGGTTTTATGCGATGGAGTTTCCCCACAC
TGAGTGGGTGGAGACTGAAGTTAGGCCAGCTTGGCACTTGATGTAATTCTCCTTGGAATTTGCCCTTTTT
GAGTTTGGATCTTGGTTCATTCTCAAGCCTCAGACAGTGGTTCAAAGTTTTTTTCTTCCATTTCAGGTGT
CGTGACGTACGGCCACCATGACCGAGTACAAGCCCACGGTGCGCCTCGCCACCCGCGACGACGTCCCCAG
GGCCGTACGCACCCTCGCCGCCGCGTTCGCCGACTACCCCGCCACGCGCCACACCGTCGATCCGGACCGC
CACATCGAGCGGGTCACCGAGCTGCAAGAACTCTTCCTCACGCGCGTCGGGCTCGACATCGGCAAGGTGT
GGGTCGCGGACGACGGCGCCGCCGTGGCGGTCTGGACCACGCCGGAGAGCGTCGAAGCGGGGGCGGTGTT
CGCCGAGATCGGCCCGCGCATGGCCGAGTTGAGCGGTTCCCGGCTGGCCGCGCAGCAACAGATGGAAGGC
CTCCTGGCGCCGCACCGGCCCAAGGAGCCCGCGTGGTTCCTGGCCACCGTCGGAGTCTCGCCCGACCACC
AGGGCAAGGGTCTGGGCAGCGCCGTCGTGCTCCCCGGAGTGGAGGCGGCCGAGCGCGCCGGGGTGCCCGC
CTTCCTGGAGACCTCCGCGCCCCGCAACCTCCCCTTCTACGAGCGGCTCGGCTTCACCGTCACCGCCGAC
GTCGAGGTGCCCGAAGGACCGCGCACCTGGTGCATGACCCGCAAGCCCGGTGCCTGAACGCGTTAAGTCG
ACAATCAACCTCTGGATTACAAAATTTGTGAAAGATTGACTGGTATTCTTAACTATGTTGCTCCTTTTAC
GCTATGTGGATACGCTGCTTTAATGCCTTTGTATCATGCTATTGCTTCCCGTATGGCTTTCATTTTCTCC
TCCTTGTATAAATCCTGGTTGCTGTCTCTTTATGAGGAGTTGTGGCCCGTTGTCAGGCAACGTGGCGTGG
TGTGCACTGTGTTTGCTGACGCAACCCCCACTGGTTGGGGCATTGCCACCACCTGTCAGCTCCTTTCCGG
GACTTTCGCTTTCCCCCTCCCTATTGCCACGGCGGAACTCATCGCCGCCTGCCTTGCCCGCTGCTGGACA
GGGGCTCGGCTGTTGGGCACTGACAATTCCGTGGTGTTGTCGGGGAAATCATCGTCCTTTCCTTGGCTGC
TCGCCTGTGTTGCCACCTGGATTCTGCGCGGGACGTCCTTCTGCTACGTCCCTTCGGCCCTCAATCCAGC
GGACCTTCCTTCCCGCGGCCTGCTGCCGGCTCTGCGGCCTCTTCCGCGTCTTCGCCTTCGCCCTCAGACG
AGTCGGATCTCCCTTTGGGCCGCCTCCCCGCGTCGACTTTAAGACCAATGACTTACAAGGCAGCTGTAGA
TCTTAGCCACTTTTTAAAAGAAAAGGGGGGACTGGAAGGGCTAATTCACTCCCAACGAAGACAAGATCTG
CTTTTTGCTTGTACTGGGTCTCTCTGGTTAGACCAGATCTGAGCCTGGGAGCTCTCTGGCTAACTAGGGA
ACCCACTGCTTAAGCCTCAATAAAGCTTGCCTTGAGTGCTTCAAGTAGTGTGTGCCCGTCTGTTGTGTGA
CTCTGGTAACTAGAGATCCCTCAGACCCTTTTAGTCAGTGTGGAAAATCTCTAGCAGTACGTATAGTAGT
TCATGTCATCTTATTATTCAGTATTTATAACTTGCAAAGAAATGAATATCAGAGAGTGAGAGGAACTTGT
TTATTGCAGCTTATAATGGTTACAAATAAAGCAATAGCATCACAAATTTCACAAATAAAGCATTTTTTTC
ACTGCATTCTAGTTGTGGTTTGTCCAAACTCATCAATGTATCTTATCATGTCTGGCTCTAGCTATCCCGC
CCCTAACTCCGCCCATCCCGCCCCTAACTCCGCCCAGTTCCGCCCATTCTCCGCCCCATGGCTGACTAAT
TTTTTTTATTTATGCAGAGGCCGAGGCCGCCTCGGCCTCTGAGCTATTCCAGAAGTAGTGAGGAGGCTTT
TTTGGAGGCCTAGGGACGTACCCAATTCGCCCTATAGTGAGTCGTATTACGCGCGCTCACTGGCCGTCGT
TTTACAACGTCGTGACTGGGAAAACCCTGGCGTTACCCAACTTAATCGCCTTGCAGCACATCCCCCTTTC
GCCAGCTGGCGTAATAGCGAAGAGGCCCGCACCGATCGCCCTTCCCAACAGTTGCGCAGCCTGAATGGCG
AATGGG
[124 nt withheld, positions 3367-3490]
C
[91 nt withheld, positions 3492-3582]
A
[49 nt withheld, positions 3584-3632]
CCTTTGACGTTGGAGTCCACGTTCTTT
[37 nt withheld, positions 3660-3696]
ACCCTATCTCGGTCTATTCTTTTGATTTATAAGGGATTTTGCCGATTTCGGCCTATTGGTTAAAAAATGA
GCTGATTTAACAAAAATTTAACGCGAATTTTAACAAAATATTAACGCTTACAATTTAGGTGGCACTTTTC
GGGGAAATGTGCGCGGAACCCCTATTTGTTTATTTTTCTAAATACATTCAAATATGTATCCGCTCATGAG
ACAATAACCCTGATAAATGCTTCAATAATATTGAAAAAGGAAGAGTATGAGTATTCAACATTTCCGTGTC
GCCCTTATTCCCTTTTTTGCGGCATTTTGCCTTCCTGTTTTTGCTCACCCAGAAACGCTGGTGAAAGTAA
AAGATGCTGAAGATCAGTTGGGTGCACGAGTGGGTTACATCGAACTGGATCTCAACAGCGGTAAGATCCT
TGAGAGTTTTCGCCCCGAAGAACGTTTTCCAATGATGAGCACTTTTAAAGTTCTGCTATGTGGCGCGGTA
TTATCCCGTATTGACGCCGGGCAAGAGCAACTCGGTCGCCGCATACACTATTCTCAGAATGACTTGGTTG
AGTACTCACCAGTCACAGAAAAGCATCTTACGGATGGCATGACAGTAAGAGAATTATGCAGTGCTGCCAT
AACCATGAGTGATAACACTGCGGCCAACTTACTTCTGACAACGATCGGAGGACCGAAGGAGCTAACCGCT
TTTTTGCACAACATGGGGGATCATGTAACTCGCCTTGATCGTTGGGAACCGGAGCTGAATGAAGCCATAC
CAAACGACGAGCGTGACACCACGATGCCTGTAGCAATGGCAACAACGTTGCGCAAACTATTAACTGGCGA
ACTACTTACTCTAGCTTCCCGGCAACAATTAATAGACTGGATGGAGGCGGATAAAGTTGCAGGACCACTT
CTGCGCTCGGCCCTTCCGGCTGGCTGGTTTATTGCTGATAAATCTGGAGCCGGTGAGCGTGGGTCTCGCG
GTATCATTGCAGCACTGGGGCCAGATGGTAAGCCCTCCCGTATCGTAGTTATCTACACGACGGGGAGTCA
GGCAACTATGGATGAACGAAATAGACAGATCGCTGAGATAGGTGCCTCACTGATTAAGCATTGGTAACTG
TCAGACCAAGTTTACTCATATATACTTTAGATTGATTTAAAACTTCATTTTTAATTTAAAAGGATCTAGG
TGAAGATCCTTTTTGATAATCTCATGACCAAAATCCCTTAACGTGAGTTTTCGTTCCACTGAGCGTCAGA
CCCCGTAGAAAAGATCAAAGGATCTTCTTGAGATCCTTTTTTTCTGCGCGTAATCTGCTGCTTGCAAACA
AAAAAACCACCGCTACCAGCGGTGGTTTGTTTGCCGGATCAAGAGCTACCAACTCTTTTTCCGAAGGTAA
CTGGCTTCAGCAGAGCGCAGATACCAAATACTGTTCTTCTAGTGTAGCCGTAGTTAGGCCACCACTTCAA
GAACTCTGTAGCACCGCCTACATACCTCGCTCTGCTAATCCTGTTACCAGTGGCTGCTGCCAGTGGCGAT
AAGTCGTGTCTTACCGGGTTGGACTCAAGACGATAGTTACCGGATAAGGCGCAGCGGTCGGGCTGAACGG
GGGGTTCGTGCACACAGCCCAGCTTGGAGCGAACGACCTACACCGAACTGAGATACCTACAGCGTGAGCT
ATGAGAAAGCGCCACGCTTCCCGAAGGGAGAAAGGCGGACAGGTATCCGGTAAGCGGCAGGGTCGGAACA
GGAGAGCGCACGAGGGAGCTTCCAGGGGGAAACGCCTGGTATCTTTATAGTCCTGTCGGGTTTCGCCACC
TCTGACTTGAGCGTCGATTTTTGTGATGCTCGTCAGGGGGGCGGAGCCTATGGAAAAACGCCAGCAACGC
GGCCTTTTTACGGTTCCTGGCCTTTTGCTGGCCTTTTGCTCACATGTTCTTTCCTGCGTTATCCCCTGAT
TCTGTGGATAACCGTATTACCGCCTTTGAGTGAGCTGATACCGCTCGCCGCAGCCGAACGACCGAGCGCA
GCGAGTCAGTGAGCGAGGAAGCGGAAGAGCGCCCAATACGCAAACCGCCTCTCCCCGCGCGTTGGCCGAT
TCATTAATGCAGCTGGCACGACAGGTTTCCCGACTGGAAAGCGGGCAGTGAGCGCAACGCAATTAATGTG
AGTTAGCTCACTCATTAGGCACCCCAGGCTTTACACTTTATGCTTCCGGCTCGTATGTTGTGTGGAATTG
TGAGCGGATAACAATTTCACACAGGAAACAGCTATGACCATGATTACGCCAAGCGCGCAATTAACCCTCA
CTAAAGGGAACAAAAGCTGGAGCTGCAAGCTTAATGTAGTCTTATGCAATACTCTTGTAGTCTTGCAACA
TGGTAACGATGAGTTAGCAACATGCCTTACAAGGAGAGAAAAAGCACCGTGCATGCCGATTGGTGGAAGT
AAGGTGGTACGATCGTGCCTTATTAGGAAGGCAACAGACGGGTCTGACATGGATTGGACGAACCACTGAA
TTGCCGCATTGCAGAGATATTGTATTTAAGTGCCTAGCTCGATACATAAACGGGTCTCTCTGGTTAGACC
AGATCTGAGCCTGGGAGCTCTCTGGCTAACTAGGGAACCCACTGCTTAAGCCTCAATAAAGCTTGCCTTG
AGTGCTTCAAGTAGTGTGTGCCCGTCTGTTGTGTGACTCTGGTAACTAGAGATCCCTCAGACCCTTTTAG
TCAGTGTGGAAAATCTCTAGCAGTGGCGCCCGAACAGGGACTTGAAAGCGAAAGGGAAACCAGAGGAGCT
CTCTCGACGCAGGACTCGGCTTGCTGAAGCGCGCACGGCAAGAGGCGAGGGGCGGCGACTGGTGAGTACG
CCAAAAATTTTGACTAGCGGAGGCTAGAAGGAGAGAGATGGGTGCGAGAGCGTCAGTATTAAGCGGGGGA
GAATTAGATCGCGATGGGAAAAAATTCGGTTAAGGCCAGGGGGAAAGAAAAAATATAAATTAAAACATAT
AGTATGGGCAAGCAGGGAGCTAGAACGATTCGCAGTTAATCCTGGCCTGTTAGAAACATCAGAAGGCTGT
AGACAAATACTGGGACAGCTACAACCATCCCTTCAGACAGGATCAGAAGAACTTAGATCATTATATAATA
CAGTAGCAACCCTCTATTGTGTGCATCAAAGGATAGAGATAAAAGACACCAAGGAAGCTTTAGACAAGAT
AGAGGAAGAGCAAAACAAAAGTAAGACCACCGCACAGCAAGCGGCCGCTGATCTTCAGACCTGGAGGAGG
AGATATGAGGGACAATTGGAGAAGTGAATTATATAAATATAAAGTAGTAAAAATTGAACCATTAGGAGTA
GCACCCACCAAGGCAAAGAGAAGAGTGGTGCAGAGAGAAAAAAGAGCAGTGGGAATAGGAGCTTTGTTCC
TTGGGTTCTTGGGAGCAGCAGGAAGCACTATGGGCGCAGCGTCAATGACGCTGACGGTACAGGCCAGACA
ATTATTGTCTGGTATAGTGCAGCAGCAGAACAATTTGCTGAGGGCTATTGAGGCGCAACAGCATCTGTTG
CAACTCACAGTCTGGGGCATCAAGCAGCTCCAGGCAAGAATCCTGGCTGTGGAAAGATACCTAAAGGATC
AACAGCTCCTGGGGATTTGGGGTTGCTCTGGAAAACTCATTTGCACCACTGCTGTGCCTTGGAATGCTAG
TTGGAGTAATAAATCTCTGGAACAGATTTGGAATCACACGACCTGGATGGAGTGGGACAGAGAAATTAAC
AATTACACAAGCTTAATACACTCCTTAATTGAAGAATCGCAAAACCAGCAAGAAAAGAATGAACAAGAAT
TATTGGAATTAGATAAATGGGCAAGTTTGTGGAATTGGTTTAACATAACAAATTGGCTGTGGTATATAAA
ATTATTCATAATGATAGTAGGAGGCTTGGTAGGTTTAAGAATAGTTTTTGCTGTACTTTCTATAGTGAAT
AGAGTTAGGCAGGGATATTCACCATTATCGTTTCAGACCCACCTCCCAACCCCGAGGGGACCCAGAGAGG
GCCTATTTCCCATGATTCCTTCATATTTGCATATACGATACAAGGCTGTTAGAGAGATAATTAGAATTAA
TTTGACTGTAAACACAAAGATATTAGTACAAAATACGTGACGTAGAAAGTAATAATTTCTTGGGTAGTTT
GCAGTTTTAAAATTATGTTTTAAAATGGACTATCATATGCTTACCGTAACTTGAAAGTATTTCGATTTCT
TGGCTTTATATATCTTGTGGAAAGGACGAAACACCGGGCACGAGTAGAGAGCAAGAGTTTTAGAGCTAGA
AATAGCAAGTTAAAATAAGGCTAGTCCGTTATCAACTTGAAAAAGTGGCACCGAGTCGGTGCTTTTTTAA
GCTTGGCGTAACTAGATCTTGAGACAAATGGCAGTATTCATCCACAATTTTAAAAGAAAAGGGGGGATTG
GGGGGTACAGTGCAGGGGAAAGAATAGTAGACATAATAGCAACAGACATACAAACTAAAGAATTACAAAA
ACAAATTACAAAAATTCAAAATTTTCGGGTTTATTACAGGGACAGCAGAGATCCACTTTGGCGCCGGCTC
GAGGGGG
Features (pLannotate 1.2.2; 29 found; start..end, strand, type, name):
     14..80      +  CDS            small t antigen (fragment): SV40 (simian virus 40) small t antigen
    106..317     +  promoter       EF-1α core promoter: core promoter for human elongation factor EF-1α
    318..1256    +  intron         EF-1α intron A: intron upstream of the start codon of human EF-1α
   1278..1877    +  CDS            PuroR (fragment): puromycin N-acetyltransferase; pac from Streptomyces; confers resistance to puromycin
   1893..2481    +  misc_feature   WPRE: woodchuck hepatitis virus posttranscriptional regulatory element
   2532..2551    +  misc_feature   cPPT/CTS (fragment): central polypurine tract and central termination sequence of HIV-1
   2553..2786    +  LTR            3' LTR (ΔU3): self-inactivating 3' long terminal repeat (LTR) from HIV-1
   2864..2985    +  polyA_signal   SV40 poly(A) signal: SV40 polyadenylation signal
   3025..3160    +  rep_origin     SV40 ori: SV40 origin of replication
   3181..3199    -  promoter       T7 promoter: promoter for bacteriophage T7 RNA polymerase
   3207..3362    +  CDS            lacZα (fragment): LacZα fragment of β-galactosidase; lacZ fragment
   3367..3795    +  rep_origin     f1 ori (sequence partly withheld): f1 bacteriophage origin of replication; arrow indicates direction of (+) strand synthesis
   3848..3952    +  promoter       AmpR promoter: bla
   3953..4813    +  CDS            AmpR: β-lactamase; bla; confers resistance to ampicillin, carbenicillin, and related antibiotics
   4984..5572    +  rep_origin     ori: high-copy-number ColE1/pMB1/pBR322/pUC origin of replication
   5755..5847    +  CDS            lacI (fragment): lac repressor; lacI; The lac repressor binds to the lac operator to inhibit transcription in E. coli. This inhibition can be relieved by adding lactose or isopropyl-β-D-thiogalactopyranoside (IPTG).
   5860..5881    +  protein_bind   CAP binding site: CAP binding activates transcription in the presence of cAMP. E. coli catabolite activator protein
   5896..5926    +  promoter       lac promoter: promoter for the E. coli lac operon
   5934..5950    +  protein_bind   lac operator: The lac repressor binds to the lac operator to inhibit transcription in E. coli. This inhibition can be relieved by adding lactose or isopropyl-β-D-thiogalactopyranoside (IPTG). lac repressor encoded by lacI
   5995..6013    +  promoter       T3 promoter: promoter for bacteriophage T3 RNA polymerase
   6041..6267    +  promoter       RSV promoter: Rous sarcoma virus enhancer/promoter
   6268..6448    +  LTR            5' LTR (truncated): truncated 5' long terminal repeat (LTR) from HIV-1
   6495..6620    +  misc_feature   HIV-1 Ψ: packaging signal of human immunodeficiency virus type 1
   6604..6967    +  CDS            HIV-1 gag (fragment): gag protein from human immunodeficiency virus 1; gag
   7113..7346    +  misc_feature   RRE: The Rev response element (RRE) of HIV-1 allows for Rev-dependent mRNA export from the nucleus to the cytoplasm.
   7723..7749    +  CDS            Rev (fragment): human immunodeficiency virus 1 (HIV-1) Rev protein; rev; enhances nuclear export of unspliced and incompletely spliced viral mRNAs
   7753..7993    +  promoter       U6 promoter: RNA polymerase III promoter for human U6 snRNA
   8023..8098    +  misc_RNA       gRNA scaffold: guide RNA scaffold for the Streptococcus pyogenes CRISPR/Cas9 system
   8154..8271    +  misc_feature   cPPT/CTS: central polypurine tract and central termination sequence of HIV-1
