[The description below was written by a language model from this plasmid's Addgene catalogue record and pLannotate feature annotations shown in this document.]
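Description:
PCK2 gRNA (BRDN0001487084) is a third-generation lentiviral guide RNA plasmid built on the lentiGuide-Puro backbone, designed to direct Streptococcus pyogenes Cas9 to the human PCK2 gene, also known as PEPCK-M or PEPCK2. The 8.3 kb plasmid is propagated in E. coli at high copy from a ColE1/pUC-type origin under ampicillin selection (AmpR, β-lactamase). It also carries an f1 origin, an SV40 origin and residual lac and T7/T3 cloning-vector elements.

The lentiviral transfer cassette begins with an RSV promoter fused to a truncated HIV-1 5' LTR, which allows Tat-independent production of the genomic RNA. This is followed by the Ψ packaging signal with a partial gag fragment and the Rev response element for Rev-dependent nuclear export. The cassette ends in a self-inactivating ΔU3 3' LTR, with an SV40 polyadenylation signal downstream. Within this frame, a human U6 RNA polymerase III promoter drives the PCK2-specific spacer joined to the SpCas9 gRNA scaffold. After a cPPT/CTS element, the EF-1α core promoter with its intron A expresses puromycin N-acetyltransferase, which allows selection of transduced mammalian cells. A WPRE placed after this marker enhances transcript expression.

The plasmid does not encode Cas9, so it must be paired with a separate Cas9 vector such as lentiCas9-Blast or used in cells that already express the nuclease. According to the depositor, the guide was designed against two PCK2 reference transcripts and belongs to a human kinome gRNA collection associated with work on optimized sgRNA design. Its typical use is Cas9-mediated disruption of PCK2 after lentiviral delivery. The cloning method is recorded as unknown.
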