Addgene plasmid #78082: PCK2 gRNA (BRDN0001487084)
Purpose: 3rd generation lentiviral gRNA plasmid targeting human PCK2
Depositing lab: John Doench & David Root. Depositing organization: Broad Institute. Publication: Optimized sgRNA design to maximize activity and minimize off-target effects of CRISPR-Cas9. Doench JG, Fusi N, Sullender M, Hegde M, Vaimberg EW, Donovan KF, Smith I, Tothova Z, Wilen C, Orchard R, Virgin HW, Listgarten J, Root DE. Nat Biotechnol. 2016 Jan 18. doi: 10.1038/nbt.3437. PubMed 26780180.
Backbone
  Vector backbone: lentiGuide-Puro
  Backbone manufacturer: Zhang Lab (Addgene plasmid # 52963)
  Vector type: Mammalian Expression, Lentiviral, CRISPR
  Selectable markers: Puromycin
Growth in bacteria
  Bacterial resistance: Ampicillin, 100 μg/mL
  Growth temperature: 37°C
  Growth strain: DH5alpha
  Copy number: High Copy
Gene/Insert
  Gene/Insert name: PCK2 (alt names: PCK2; NM_001018073.2)
  gRNA/shRNA sequence: GGCACGAGTAGAGAGCAAGA
  Species: H. sapiens (human)
  Entrez Gene: PCK2 (a.k.a. PEPCK, PEPCK-M, PEPCK2)
  Promoter: hU6
  Cloning method: Unknown
  Sequencing primers: 5′ U6-F; 3′ pS2-R
Terms and licenses: Academic/Nonprofit Terms; Industry Terms: Not Available to Industry
Depositor comments: The gRNA was designed to target the following Genbank reference sequence(s): NM_001018073.2,NM_004563.3. Note that this plasmid does NOT contain Cas9. It should be used in conjunction with lentiCas9-Blast (Addgene #52962) or otherwise with cell lines already expressing Cas9. Browse the full kinome gRNA library at http://www.addgene.org/pooled-library/broadgpp-human-kinome/ or visit http://www.broadinstitute.org/rnai/public/ for detailed protocols and information.
How to cite: PCK2 gRNA (BRDN0001487084) was a gift from John Doench & David Root (Addgene plasmid # 78082 ; http://n2t.net/addgene:78082 ; RRID:Addgene_78082)
