>Addgene plasmid #78082 | PCK2 gRNA (BRDN0001487084) | depositor partial sequence | sequence record 145541 | Target Sequence
GGCACGAGTAGAGAGCAAGA
