>Addgene plasmid #78082 | PCK2 gRNA (BRDN0001487084) | addgene partial sequence | sequence record 188949 | hU6-F
CGTAGAAAGTAATAATTTCTTGGGTAGTTTGCAGTTTTAAAATTATGTTTTAAAATGGACTATCATATGC
TTACCGTAACTTGAAAGTATTTCGATTTCTTGGCTTTATATATCTTGTGGAAAGGACGAAACACCGGGCA
CGAGTAGAGAGCAAGAGTTTTAGAGCTAGAAATAGCAAGTTAAAATAAGGCTAGTCCGTTATCAACTTGA
AAAAGTGGCACCGAGTCGGTGCTTTTTTAAGCTTGGCGTAACTAGATCTTGAGACAAATGGCAGTATTCA
TCCACAATTTTAAAAGAAAAGGGGGGATTGGGGGGTACAGTGCAGGGGAAAGAATAGTAGACATAATAGC
AACAGACATACAAACTAAAGAATTACANAAACAAATTACAAAAATTCAAAATTTTCGGGTTTATTACAGG
GACAGCAGAGATCCACTTTGGCGCCGGCTCGAGGGGGCCCGGGTGCAAAGATGGATAAAGTTTTAAACAG
AGAGGAATCTTTGCAGCTAATGGACCTTCTAGGTCTTGAAAGGAGTGGGAATTGGCTCCGGTGCCCGTCA
GTGGGCAGAG
